>Addgene plasmid #58194 | Nesprin3-C-18 | addgene partial sequence | sequence record 122920 | CMV-F 5'-CGCAAATGGGCGGTAGGCGTG-3'
ACAATGGCTAGTGAACCGTCAGATCCGCTAGCGCTACCGGTCGCCACCATGGACAAAGACTGCGAAATGA
AGCGCACCACCCTGGATAGCCCTCTGGGCAAGCTGGAACTGTCTGGGTGCGAACAGGGCCTGCACCGTAT
CATCTTCCTGGGCAAAGGAACATCTGCCGCCGACGCCGTGGAAGTGCCTGCCCCAGCCGCCGTGCTGGGC
GGACCAGAGCCACTGATGCAGGCCACCGCCTGGCTCAACGCCTACTTTCACCAGCCTGAGGCCATCGAGG
AGTTCCCTGTGCCAGCCCTGCACCACCCAGTGTTCCAGCAGGAGAGCTTTACCCGCCAGGTGCTGTGGAA
ACTGCTGAAAGTGGTGAAGTTCGGAGAGGTCATCAGCTACAGCCACCTGGCCGCCCTGGCCGGCAATCCC
GCCGCCACCGCCGCCGTGAAAACCGCCCTGAGCGGAAATCCCGTGCCCATTCTGATCCCCTGCCACCGGG
TGGTGCAGGGCGACCTGGACGTGGGGGGCTACGAGGGCGGGCTCGCCGTGAAAGAGTGGCTGCTGGCCCA
CGAGGGCCACAGACTGGGCAAGCCTGGGCTGGGTTCCGGACTCAGATCTCGAGAGTCCAGTGGATATTCG
TCTCGGTCGGGTGGAAGCACTCAGCAGCCCCAGGACGACTTTGACAGGAGCGTGGAGGATGCCCAGGCAT
GGATGAAGGCTGTGCAGGACCAGCTGCAGGTCAATGACAACACGCAGGGACCCCGCGCGGCCCTGGAGGC
CAGGCTGTGGGAGACCGAGAAAATATGCCAGCTGGAGCCCGAGGGGCGTGTGAGGGTGGACCTCGTGCTA
CGGATGGCTGAAGCCCTCTTGGCATGCTGCCCTGGGGACCAGAAGCCCGGGATCCTGGCCCGGCTGAAGG
ACATCAAGGCCCAATGGGAGGAGACAGTCACCTACATGACTCACTGTCACAGCCGCATCGAGTGGGTGTG
GCTGCACTGGAGCGAGTACCTGCTGGCCCGAGATGAGTTCTACCGCTGGGTTCCAGAAGATGATGGTCAC
ACTGGAGCCCCCACATCGAGCTCAGCTGGTCTGAGGAGAGCAGTGCAGCTGACCACGCCCAGTGCTGCTG
CACACGTGAAACACAGCCGTGCTCTGACGCTGCTGGAGAGCAGCTTCTATCAAGGATCGGACCAGCTGAC
GAATGCCGAGGAATTGAAGGCGTGGATATCCAAGTGTCA
