[The description below was written by a language model from this plasmid's Addgene catalogue record.]
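Description:
Nesprin3-C-18 is a mammalian expression plasmid built on the pSNAPf-C1 backbone, designed to express human nesprin-3 (gene SYNE3, also known as KASH3 or Nesp3) as a fusion to a SNAP tag. The tag is supplied by the backbone and sits at the N terminus of the fusion, so nesprin-3 is cloned downstream of it, in keeping with the "C1" vector layout. The "18" in the name probably refers to a linker length between tag and insert, but the record does not state this. Expression is driven by the CMV promoter, a strong constitutive promoter in most mammalian cell lines, and the listed 3′ sequencing primer implies an SV40 polyadenylation signal after the insert. The plasmid is maintained in E. coli at high copy under kanamycin selection, and it carries a neomycin resistance marker that allows G418 selection of stably transfected mammalian cells. The cloning method is not recorded, and no feature table is provided, so further backbone elements cannot be confirmed.

The construct is intended as a localization marker for the nuclear membrane. Nesprin-3 is a KASH-domain protein of the outer nuclear envelope that forms part of the LINC complex connecting the nucleus to the cytoskeleton, and placing the tag at the N terminus leaves the C-terminal KASH region free for membrane anchoring. The SNAP tag is a self-labelling enzyme derivative that reacts covalently with benzylguanine-conjugated substrates. It has no intrinsic fluorescence, which is why excitation and emission are listed as not applicable; the colour is set by the user's choice of dye. This allows flexible labelling of the nuclear envelope in live or fixed cells.
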