Addgene plasmid #58194: Nesprin3-C-18
Purpose: Localization: Nuclear Membrane , Excitation: N/A, Emission: N/A
Depositing lab: Michael Davidson. Depositing organization: Florida State University, Tallahassee.
Backbone
  Vector backbone: pSNAPf-C1
  Vector type: Mammalian Expression
  Selectable markers: Neomycin (select with G418)
Growth in bacteria
  Bacterial resistance: Kanamycin, 50 μg/mL
  Growth temperature: 37°C
  Growth strain: DH5alpha
  Copy number: High Copy
Gene/Insert
  Gene/Insert name: Nesprin3 (alt name: NM_152592.3)
  Species: H. sapiens (human)
  Entrez Gene: SYNE3 (a.k.a. C14orf139, C14orf49, KASH3, LINC00341, NCRNA00341, NET53, Nesp3)
  Promoter: CMV
  Tag / fusion protein: SNAP tag (N terminal on backbone)
  Cloning method: Unknown
  Sequencing primers: 5′ CMV-F; 3′ SV40pA-R
Terms and licenses: Academic/Nonprofit Terms; Industry Terms
Depositor comments: With SNAP tag.
How to cite: Nesprin3-C-18 was a gift from Michael Davidson (Addgene plasmid # 58194 ; http://n2t.net/addgene:58194 ; RRID:Addgene_58194)
